Addgene plasmid #108886: mCherry-CaaX(Hras)
Purpose: Expression of membrane localized mCherry
Depositing lab: Rob Parton. Publication: Ultrastructural localisation of protein interactions using conditionally stable nanobodies. Ariotti N, Rae J, Giles N, Martel N, Sierecki E, Gambin Y, Hall TE, Parton RG. PLoS Biol. 2018 Apr 5;16(4):e2005473. doi: 10.1371/journal.pbio.2005473. eCollection 2018 Apr. PubMed 29621251.
Backbone
  Vector backbone: pDEST-Tol2-pA2
  Vector type: Mammalian Expression ; Can be used for mammalian expression or in vitro transcription of RNA from the SP6 promoter
Growth in bacteria
  Bacterial resistance: Ampicillin, 100 μg/mL
  Growth temperature: 37°C
  Growth strain: DH5alpha
  Copy number: High Copy
Gene/Insert
  Gene/Insert name: mCherry-CaaX(Hras)
  Species: Synthetic
Terms and licenses: Academic/Nonprofit Terms; Industry Terms: Not Available to Industry
How to cite: mCherry-CaaX(Hras) was a gift from Rob Parton (Addgene plasmid # 108886 ; http://n2t.net/addgene:108886 ; RRID:Addgene_108886)
