[The description below was written by a language model from this plasmid's Addgene catalogue record and pLannotate feature annotations shown in this document.]
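Description:
mCherry-CaaX(Hras) is a 6,306 bp mammalian expression plasmid built in the pDEST-Tol2-pA2 destination backbone by multisite Gateway recombination, as shown by the attB4, attB1, attB2 and attB3 sites that separate its promoter, coding and polyadenylation modules. It is maintained in E. coli through a high-copy ColE1/pUC-type origin and selected with ampicillin via the bla gene and its native promoter. pBluescript-derived remnants are also present: a partial M13 origin, lac promoter/operator elements, a T3 promoter and an MCS fragment. The backbone name indicates a Tol2 transposon vector. The automated annotation does not label Tol2 arms, although a short match to medaka tyrosinase sequence upstream of the cassette probably reflects Tol2-flanking sequence, since the element was first found in that locus.

The payload is a synthetic fusion of the monomeric red fluorescent protein mCherry to a short C-terminal fragment of human H-Ras carrying the CaaX motif. This motif directs prenylation and so anchors the fluorescent protein to cellular membranes, chiefly the plasma membrane. Transcription is driven by the simian cytomegalovirus IE94 enhancer/promoter. An SP6 promoter lies immediately upstream of the coding sequence, so capped RNA can also be produced by in vitro transcription. Two SV40 poly(A) signals follow the cassette, one from the Gateway 3′ module and one from the backbone.

The stated purpose is expression of membrane-localised mCherry, which makes the construct suitable as a red membrane marker in transfected cells or through RNA delivery. The depositor and sequencing-derived records carry identical feature sets, differing only by a small offset in numbering.
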