Features (pLannotate 1.2.2; 24 found; start..end, strand, type, name):
      7..228     -  rep_origin     M13 ori (fragment) (sequence partly withheld): M13 bacteriophage origin of replication; arrow indicates direction of (+) strand synthesis
    228..515     +  CDS            tyr (fragment) (sequence partly withheld): TYRO_ORYLA - Also known as tyro. Experimental evidence at transcript level: Swiss-Prot protein existence level 2. This is a copper-containing oxidase that functions in the formation of pigments such as melanins and other polyphenolic compounds. From Oryzias latipes (Japanese rice fish) (Japanese killifish).
   1097..1117    +  protein_bind   attB4: mutant version of attB; core recombination site for the Gateway® BP reaction BP Clonase™
   1120..1141    -  CDS            lacZα (fragment): LacZα fragment of β-galactosidase; lacZ fragment
   1148..2125    +  promoter       CMV IE94 promoter: enhancer/promoter region of simian cytomegalovirus major immediate early transcription unit IE94
   2160..2178    +  promoter       SP6 promoter: promoter for bacteriophage SP6 RNA polymerase
   2178..2202    +  protein_bind   attB1: mutant version of attB; recombination site for the Gateway® BP reaction BP Clonase™
   2208..2915    +  CDS            mCherry: mCherry is a basic (constitutively fluorescent) red fluorescent protein published in 2004, derived from Discosoma sp.. It is reported to be a very rapidly-maturing monomer with low acid sensitivity.
   2915..2978    +  CDS            H-Ras (fragment): human small GTPase proto-oncoprotein
   2983..3003    -  protein_bind   attB2: mutant version of attB; core recombination site for the Gateway® BP reaction BP Clonase™
   3006..3140    -  polyA_signal   SV40 poly(A) signal: SV40 polyadenylation signal
   3203..3223    -  protein_bind   attB3: mutant version of attB; core recombination site for the Gateway® BP reaction BP Clonase™
   3227..3247    +  CDS            lacZα (fragment): LacZα fragment of β-galactosidase; lacZ fragment
   3263..3397    -  polyA_signal   SV40 poly(A) signal: SV40 polyadenylation signal
   3420..3503    -  CDS            large T antigen (fragment): large T antigen from SV40 (simian virus 40)
   4069..4109    -  misc_feature   MCS (fragment): pBluescript multiple cloning site
   4122..4140    -  promoter       T3 promoter: promoter for bacteriophage T3 RNA polymerase
   4185..4201    -  protein_bind   lac operator: The lac repressor binds to the lac operator to inhibit transcription in E. coli. This inhibition can be relieved by adding lactose or isopropyl-β-D-thiogalactopyranoside (IPTG). lac repressor encoded by lacI
   4209..4239    -  promoter       lac promoter: promoter for the E. coli lac operon
   4254..4275    -  protein_bind   CAP binding site: CAP binding activates transcription in the presence of cAMP. E. coli catabolite activator protein
   4288..4380    -  CDS            lacI (fragment): lac repressor; lacI; The lac repressor binds to the lac operator to inhibit transcription in E. coli. This inhibition can be relieved by adding lactose or isopropyl-β-D-thiogalactopyranoside (IPTG).
   4563..5151    -  rep_origin     ori: high-copy-number ColE1/pMB1/pBR322/pUC origin of replication
   5322..6182    -  CDS            AmpR: β-lactamase; bla; confers resistance to ampicillin, carbenicillin, and related antibiotics
   6183..6287    -  promoter       AmpR promoter: bla
>Addgene plasmid #108886 | mCherry-CaaX(Hras) | depositor full sequence | sequence record 205194 | mCherry-CaaX(Hras) sequence 6306 bps
CCACCTAAATTGTAAGCGTTAATATTTTGTTAAAATTCGCGTTAAATTTTTGTTAAATCAGCTCATTTTT
TAACCAATAGGCCGAAATCGGCAAAATCCCTTATAAATCAAAAGAATAGACCGAGATAGGGT
[37 nt withheld, positions 133-169]
AAAGAACGTGGACTCCAACGTCAAAGG
[32 nt withheld, positions 197-228]
GCTGGCTAAGAACTCATCAGCCTCCCCGGTCCATCTACCCACGTACCAATGCACCAATTGGCCACAATGA
CGGCTACTACATGGTGCCATTCCTTCCTCTTTATAGGAATGGAGACTACCTCCTGTCCAACAAGGCTCTT
GGATACGAGTACGCCTACCTGTTGGACCCAGGTCATTGCACAACACCAGAAATGCCCTCTGATCTGCAAA
AGACGTGAATATCTGTTCAGACACCCATATCCACTCTGTTCCACACAGGTCAGAGGTTTGTCCAGGAGTT
CTTGACAGAGGTGTAAAAAGTACTCAAAAATTTTACTCAAGTGAAAGTACAAGTACTTAGGGAAAATTTT
ACTCAATTAAAAGTAAAAGTATCTGGCTAGAATCTTACTTGAGTAAAAGTAAAAAAGTACTCCATTAAAA
TTGTACTTGAGTATTAAGGAAGTAAAAGTAAAAGCAAGAAAGAAAACTAGAGATTCTTGTTTAAGCTTTT
AATCTCAAAAAACATTAAATGAAATGCATACAAGGTTTTATCCTGCTTTAGAACTGTTTGTATTTAATTA
TCAAACTATAAGACAGACAATCTAATGCCAGTACACGCTACTCAAAGTTGTAAAACCTCAGATTTAACTT
CAGTAGAAGCTGATTCTCAAAATTGTTAGTGTCAAGCCTAGCTCTTTTGGGGCTGAAAAGCAATCCTGCA
GTGCTGAAAAGCCTCTCACAGGCAGCCGATGCGGGAAGAGGTGTATTAGTCTTGATAGAGAGGCTGCAAA
TAGCAGGAAACGTGAGCAGAGACTCCCTGGTGTCTGAAACACAGGCCAGATGGGCCCTCGAGCAGGAAAC
AGCTATGACCATGATTACGCCAAGCTATCAACTTTGTATAGAAAAGTTGAAGGCCTCTTCGCTATTACGC
CAGTCGACCGCCAATTCAATATGGCGTATATGGACTCATGCCAATTCAATATGGTGGATCTGGACCTGTG
CCAATTCAATATGGCGTATATGGACTCGTGCCAATTCAATATGGTGGATCTGGACCCCAGCCAATTCAAT
ATGGCGGACTTGGCACCATGCCAATTCAATATGGCGGACCTGGCACTGTGCCAACTGGGGAGGGGTCTAC
TTGGCACGGTGCCAAGTTTGAGGAGGGGTCTTGGCCCTGTGCCAAGTCCGCCATATTGAATTGGCATGGT
GCCAATAATGGCGGCCATATTGGCTATATGCCAGGATCAATATATAGGCAATATCCAATATGGCCCTATG
CCAATATGGCTATTGGCCAGGTTCAATACTATGTATTGGCCCTATGCCATATAGTATTCCATATATGGGT
TTTCCTATTGACGTAGATAGCCCCTCCCAATGGGCGGTCCCATATACCATATATGGGGCTTCCTAATACC
GCCCATAGCCACTCCCCCATTGACGTCAATGGTCTCTATATATGGTCTTTCCTATTGACGTCATATGGGC
GGTCCTATTGACGTATATGGCGCCTCCCCCATTGACGTCAATTACGGTAAATGGCCCGCCTGGCTCAATG
CCCATTGACGTCAATAGGACCACCCACCATTGACGTCAATGGGATGGCTCATTGCCCATTCATATCCGTT
CTCACGCCCCCTATTGACGTCAATGACGGTAAATGGCCCACTTGGCAGTACATCAATATCTATTAATAGT
AACTTGGCAAGTACATTACTATTGGAAGTACGCCAGGGTACATTGGCAGTACTCCCATTGACGTCAATGG
CGGTAAATGGCCCGCGATGGCTGCCAAGTACATCCCCATTGACGTCAATGGGGAGGGGCAATGACGCAAA
TGGGCGTTCCATTGACGTAAATGGGCGGTAGGCGTGCCTAATGGGAGGTCTATATAAGCAATGCTCGTTT
AGGGAACCGCCATTCTGCCTGGGGACGTCGGAGCAAGCTTGATTTAGGTGACACTATAGACAAGTTTGTA
CAAAAAAGCAGGCTCCACCATGGTGAGCAAGGGCGAGGAGGACAACATGGCCATCATCAAGGAGTTCATG
CGCTTCAAGGTGCACATGGAGGGCTCCGTGAACGGCCACGAGTTCGAGATCGAGGGCGAGGGCGAGGGCC
GCCCCTACGAGGGCACCCAGACCGCCAAGCTGAAGGTGACCAAGGGCGGCCCCCTGCCCTTCGCCTGGGA
CATCCTGTCCCCTCAGTTCATGTACGGCTCCAAGGCCTACGTGAAGCACCCCGCCGACATCCCCGACTAC
TTGAAGCTGTCCTTCCCCGAGGGCTTCAAGTGGGAGCGCGTGATGAACTTCGAGGACGGCGGCGTGGTGA
CCGTGACCCAGGACTCCTCCCTGCAGGACGGCGAGTTCATCTACAAGGTGAAGCTGCGCGGCACCAACTT
CCCCTCCGACGGCCCCGTAATGCAGAAGAAGACCATGGGCTGGGAGGCCTCCTCCGAGCGGATGTACCCC
GAGGACGGCGCCCTGAAGGGCGAGATCAAGCAGAGGCTGAAGCTGAAGGACGGCGGCCACTACGACGCCG
AGGTCAAGACCACCTACAAGGCCAAGAAGCCCGTGCAGCTGCCCGGCGCCTACAACGTCAACATCAAGCT
GGACATCACCTCCCACAACGAGGACTACACCATCGTGGAACAGTACGAGCGCGCCGAGGGCCGCCACTCC
ACCGGCGGCATGGACGAGCTGTACAAGAAGCTGAACCCTCCTGATGAGAGTGGCCCCGGCTGCATGAGCT
GCAAGTGTGTGCTCTCCTGAGACCCAGCTTTCTTGTACAAAGTGGGGGATCCAGACATGATAAGATACAT
TGATGAGTTTGGACAAACCACAACTAGAATGCAGTGAAAAAAATGCTTTATTTGTGAAATTTGTGATGCT
ATTGCTTTATTTGTAACCATTATAAGCTGCAATAAACAAGTTAACAACAACAATTGCATTCATTTTATGT
TTCAGGTTCAGGGGGAGGTGTGGGAGGTTTTTTCCAACTTTATTATACATAGTTGATAATTCACTGGCCG
TCGTTTTACGGTACCATCGATGATGATCCAGACATGATAAGATACATTGATGAGTTTGGACAAACCACAA
CTAGAATGCAGTGAAAAAAATGCTTTATTTGTGAAATTTGTGATGCTATTGCTTTATTTGTAACCATTAT
AAGCTGCAATAAACAAGTTAACAACAACAATTGCATTCATTTTATGTTTCAGGTTCAGGGGGAGGTGTGG
GAGGTTTTTTAAAGCAAGTAAAACCTCTACAAATGTGGTATGGCTGATTATGATCCTCTAGATCAGATCT
GCGAAGATACGGCCACGGGTGCTCTTGATCCTGTGGCTGATTTTGGACTGTGCTGCTCGCAGCTGCTGAT
GAATCACATACTTCCTCCATTTTCTTCCACTGATTGACTGTTATAATTTCCCTAATTTCCAGGTCAAGGT
GCTGTGCATTGTGGTAATAGATGTGACATGACGTCACTTCCAAAGGACCAATGAACATGTCTGACCAATT
TCATATAATGTGAAAACGATTTTCATAGGCAGAATAAATAACATTTAAATTAAACTGGGCATCAGCGCAA
TTCAATTGGTTTGGTAATAGCAAGGGAAAATAGAATGAAGTGATCTCCAAAAAATAAGTACTTTTTGACT
GTAAATAAAATTGTAAGGAGTAAAAAGTACTTTTTTTTCTAAAAAAATGTAATTAAGTAAAAGTAAAAGT
ATTGATTTTTAATTGTACTCAAGTAAAGTAAAAATCCCCAAAAATAATACTTAAGTACAGTAATCAAGTA
AAATTACTCAAGTACTTTACACCTCTGGTTCTTGACCCCCTACCTTCAGCAAGCCCAGCAGATCCACTAG
TTCTAGAGCGGCCGCCACCGCGGTGGAGCTCCAGCTTTTGTTCCCTTTAGTGAGGGTTAATTGCGCGCTT
GGCGTAATCATGGTCATAGCTGTTTCCTGTGTGAAATTGTTATCCGCTCACAATTCCACACAACATACGA
GCCGGAAGCATAAAGTGTAAAGCCTGGGGTGCCTAATGAGTGAGCTAACTCACATTAATTGCGTTGCGCT
CACTGCCCGCTTTCCAGTCGGGAAACCTGTCGTGCCAGCTGCATTAATGAATCGGCCAACGCGCGGGGAG
AGGCGGTTTGCGTATTGGGCGCTCTTCCGCTTCCTCGCTCACTGACTCGCTGCGCTCGGTCGTTCGGCTG
CGGCGAGCGGTATCAGCTCACTCAAAGGCGGTAATACGGTTATCCACAGAATCAGGGGATAACGCAGGAA
AGAACATGTGAGCAAAAGGCCAGCAAAAGGCCAGGAACCGTAAAAAGGCCGCGTTGCTGGCGTTTTTCCA
TAGGCTCCGCCCCCCTGACGAGCATCACAAAAATCGACGCTCAAGTCAGAGGTGGCGAAACCCGACAGGA
CTATAAAGATACCAGGCGTTTCCCCCTGGAAGCTCCCTCGTGCGCTCTCCTGTTCCGACCCTGCCGCTTA
CCGGATACCTGTCCGCCTTTCTCCCTTCGGGAAGCGTGGCGCTTTCTCATAGCTCACGCTGTAGGTATCT
CAGTTCGGTGTAGGTCGTTCGCTCCAAGCTGGGCTGTGTGCACGAACCCCCCGTTCAGCCCGACCGCTGC
GCCTTATCCGGTAACTATCGTCTTGAGTCCAACCCGGTAAGACACGACTTATCGCCACTGGCAGCAGCCA
CTGGTAACAGGATTAGCAGAGCGAGGTATGTAGGCGGTGCTACAGAGTTCTTGAAGTGGTGGCCTAACTA
CGGCTACACTAGAAGGACAGTATTTGGTATCTGCGCTCTGCTGAAGCCAGTTACCTTCGGAAAAAGAGTT
GGTAGCTCTTGATCCGGCAAACAAACCACCGCTGGTAGCGGTGGTTTTTTTGTTTGCAAGCAGCAGATTA
CGCGCAGAAAAAAAGGATCTCAAGAAGATCCTTTGATCTTTTCTACGGGGTCTGACGCTCAGTGGAACGA
AAACTCACGTTAAGGGATTTTGGTCATGAGATTATCAAAAAGGATCTTCACCTAGATCCTTTTAAATTAA
AAATGAAGTTTTAAATCAATCTAAAGTATATATGAGTAAACTTGGTCTGACAGTTACCAATGCTTAATCA
GTGAGGCACCTATCTCAGCGATCTGTCTATTTCGTTCATCCATAGTTGCCTGACTCCCCGTCGTGTAGAT
AACTACGATACGGGAGGGCTTACCATCTGGCCCCAGTGCTGCAATGATACCGCGAGACCCACGCTCACCG
GCTCCAGATTTATCAGCAATAAACCAGCCAGCCGGAAGGGCCGAGCGCAGAAGTGGTCCTGCAACTTTAT
CCGCCTCCATCCAGTCTATTAATTGTTGCCGGGAAGCTAGAGTAAGTAGTTCGCCAGTTAATAGTTTGCG
CAACGTTGTTGCCATTGCTACAGGCATCGTGGTGTCACGCTCGTCGTTTGGTATGGCTTCATTCAGCTCC
GGTTCCCAACGATCAAGGCGAGTTACATGATCCCCCATGTTGTGCAAAAAAGCGGTTAGCTCCTTCGGTC
CTCCGATCGTTGTCAGAAGTAAGTTGGCCGCAGTGTTATCACTCATGGTTATGGCAGCACTGCATAATTC
TCTTACTGTCATGCCATCCGTAAGATGCTTTTCTGTGACTGGTGAGTACTCAACCAAGTCATTCTGAGAA
TAGTGTATGCGGCGACCGAGTTGCTCTTGCCCGGCGTCAATACGGGATAATACCGCGCCACATAGCAGAA
CTTTAAAAGTGCTCATCATTGGAAAACGTTCTTCGGGGCGAAAACTCTCAAGGATCTTACCGCTGTTGAG
ATCCAGTTCGATGTAACCCACTCGTGCACCCAACTGATCTTCAGCATCTTTTACTTTCACCAGCGTTTCT
GGGTGAGCAAAAACAGGAAGGCAAAATGCCGCAAAAAAGGGAATAAGGGCGACACGGAAATGTTGAATAC
TCATACTCTTCCTTTTTCAATATTATTGAAGCATTTATCAGGGTTATTGTCTCATGAGCGGATACATATT
TGAATGTATTTAGAAAAATAAACAAATAGGGGTTCCGCGCACATTTCCCCGAAAAGTG
