Features (pLannotate 1.2.2; 24 found; start..end, strand, type, name):
     26..247     -  rep_origin     M13 ori (fragment) (sequence partly withheld): M13 bacteriophage origin of replication; arrow indicates direction of (+) strand synthesis
    247..534     +  CDS            tyr (fragment) (sequence partly withheld): TYRO_ORYLA - Also known as tyro. Experimental evidence at transcript level: Swiss-Prot protein existence level 2. This is a copper-containing oxidase that functions in the formation of pigments such as melanins and other polyphenolic compounds. From Oryzias latipes (Japanese rice fish) (Japanese killifish).
   1116..1136    +  protein_bind   attB4: mutant version of attB; core recombination site for the Gateway® BP reaction BP Clonase™
   1139..1160    -  CDS            lacZα (fragment): LacZα fragment of β-galactosidase; lacZ fragment
   1167..2144    +  promoter       CMV IE94 promoter: enhancer/promoter region of simian cytomegalovirus major immediate early transcription unit IE94
   2179..2197    +  promoter       SP6 promoter: promoter for bacteriophage SP6 RNA polymerase
   2197..2221    +  protein_bind   attB1: mutant version of attB; recombination site for the Gateway® BP reaction BP Clonase™
   2227..2934    +  CDS            mCherry: mCherry is a basic (constitutively fluorescent) red fluorescent protein published in 2004, derived from Discosoma sp.. It is reported to be a very rapidly-maturing monomer with low acid sensitivity.
   2934..2997    +  CDS            H-Ras (fragment): human small GTPase proto-oncoprotein
   3002..3022    -  protein_bind   attB2: mutant version of attB; core recombination site for the Gateway® BP reaction BP Clonase™
   3025..3159    -  polyA_signal   SV40 poly(A) signal: SV40 polyadenylation signal
   3222..3242    -  protein_bind   attB3: mutant version of attB; core recombination site for the Gateway® BP reaction BP Clonase™
   3246..3266    +  CDS            lacZα (fragment): LacZα fragment of β-galactosidase; lacZ fragment
   3282..3416    -  polyA_signal   SV40 poly(A) signal: SV40 polyadenylation signal
   3439..3522    -  CDS            large T antigen (fragment): large T antigen from SV40 (simian virus 40)
   4088..4128    -  misc_feature   MCS (fragment): pBluescript multiple cloning site
   4141..4159    -  promoter       T3 promoter: promoter for bacteriophage T3 RNA polymerase
   4204..4220    -  protein_bind   lac operator: The lac repressor binds to the lac operator to inhibit transcription in E. coli. This inhibition can be relieved by adding lactose or isopropyl-β-D-thiogalactopyranoside (IPTG). lac repressor encoded by lacI
   4228..4258    -  promoter       lac promoter: promoter for the E. coli lac operon
   4273..4294    -  protein_bind   CAP binding site: CAP binding activates transcription in the presence of cAMP. E. coli catabolite activator protein
   4307..4399    -  CDS            lacI (fragment): lac repressor; lacI; The lac repressor binds to the lac operator to inhibit transcription in E. coli. This inhibition can be relieved by adding lactose or isopropyl-β-D-thiogalactopyranoside (IPTG).
   4582..5170    -  rep_origin     ori: high-copy-number ColE1/pMB1/pBR322/pUC origin of replication
   5341..6201    -  CDS            AmpR: β-lactamase; bla; confers resistance to ampicillin, carbenicillin, and related antibiotics
   6202..6306    -  promoter       AmpR promoter: bla
>Addgene plasmid #108886 | mCherry-CaaX(Hras) | addgene full sequence | sequence record 209973 | Addgene NGS Result
CACATTTCCCCGAAAAGTGCCACCTAAATTGTAAGCGTTAATATTTTGTTAAAATTCGCGTTAAATTTTT
GTTAAATCAGCTCATTTTTTAACCAATAGGCCGAAATCGGCAAAATCCCTTATAAATCAAAAGAATAGAC
CGAGATAGGGT
[37 nt withheld, positions 152-188]
AAAGAACGTGGACTCCAACGTCAAAGG
[32 nt withheld, positions 216-247]
GCTGGCTAAGAACTCATCAGCCTCCCCGGTCCATCTACCCACGTACCAATGCACCAATTGGCCACAATGA
CGGCTACTACATGGTGCCATTCCTTCCTCTTTATAGGAATGGAGACTACCTCCTGTCCAACAATGCTCTT
GGATACGAGTACGCCTACCTGTTGGACCCAGGTCATTGCACAACACCAGAAATGCCCTCTGATCTGCAAA
AGACGTGAATATCTGTTCAGACACCCATATCCACTCTGTTCCACACAGGTCAGAGGTTTGTCCAGGAGTT
CTTGACAGAGGTGTAAAAAGTACTCAAAAATTTTACTCAAGTGAAAGTACAAGTACTTAGGGAAAATTTT
ACTCAATTAAAAGTAAAAGTATCTGGCTAGAATCTTACTTGAGTAAAAGTAAAAAAGTACTCCATTAAAA
TTGTACTTGAGTATTAAGGAAGTAAAAGTAAAAGCAAGAAAGAAAACTAGAGATTCTTGTTTAAGCTTTT
AATCTCAAAAAACATTAAATGAAATGCATACAAGGTTTTATCCTGCTTTAGAACTGTTTGTATTTAATTA
TCAAACTATAAGACAGACAATCTAATGCCAGTACACGCTACTCAAAGTTGTAAAACCTCAGATTTAACTT
CAGTAGAAGCTGATTCTCAAAATTGTTAGTGTCAAGCCTAGCTCTTTTGGGGCTGAAAAGCAATCCTGCA
GTGCTGAAAAGCCTCTCACAGGCAGCCGATGCGGGAAGAGGTGTATTAGTCTTGATAGAGAGGCTGCAAA
TAGCAGGAAACGTGAGCAGAGACTCCCTGGTGTCTGAAACACAGGCCAGATGGGCCCTCGAGCAGGAAAC
AGCTATGACCATGATTACGCCAAGCTATCAACTTTGTATAGAAAAGTTGAAGGCCTCTTCGCTATTACGC
CAGTCGACCGCCAATTCAATATGGCGTATATGGACTCATGCCAATTCAATATGGTGGATCTGGACCTGTG
CCAATTCAATATGGCGTATATGGACTCGTGCCAATTCAATATGGTGGATCTGGACCCCAGCCAATTCAAT
ATGGCGGACTTGGCACCATGCCAATTCAATATGGCGGACCTGGCACTGTGCCAACTGGGGAGGGGTCTAC
TTGGCACGGTGCCAAGTTTGAGGAGGGGTCTTGGCCCTGTGCCAAGTCCGCCATATTGAATTGGCATGGT
GCCAATAATGGCGGCCATATTGGCTATATGCCAGGATCAATATATAGGCAATATCCAATATGGCCCTATG
CCAATATGGCTATTGGCCAGGTTCAATACTATGTATTGGCCCTATGCCATATAGTATTCCATATATGGGT
TTTCCTATTGACGTAGATAGCCCCTCCCAATGGGCGGTCCCATATACCATATATGGGGCTTCCTAATACC
GCCCATAGCCACTCCCCCATTGACGTCAATGGTCTCTATATATGGTCTTTCCTATTGACGTCATATGGGC
GGTCCTATTGACGTATATGGCGCCTCCCCCATTGACGTCAATTACGGTAAATGGCCCGCCTGGCTCAATG
CCCATTGACGTCAATAGGACCACCCACCATTGACGTCAATGGGATGGCTCATTGCCCATTCATATCCGTT
CTCACGCCCCCTATTGACGTCAATGACGGTAAATGGCCCACTTGGCAGTACATCAATATCTATTAATAGT
AACTTGGCAAGTACATTACTATTGGAAGTACGCCAGGGTACATTGGCAGTACTCCCATTGACGTCAATGG
CGGTAAATGGCCCGCGATGGCTGCCAAGTACATCCCCATTGACGTCAATGGGGAGGGGCAATGACGCAAA
TGGGCGTTCCATTGACGTAAATGGGCGGTAGGCGTGCCTAATGGGAGGTCTATATAAGCAATGCTCGTTT
AGGGAACCGCCATTCTGCCTGGGGACGTCGGAGCAAGCTTGATTTAGGTGACACTATAGACAAGTTTGTA
CAAAAAAGCAGGCTCCACCATGGTGAGCAAGGGCGAGGAGGACAACATGGCCATCATCAAGGAGTTCATG
CGCTTCAAGGTGCACATGGAGGGCTCCGTGAACGGCCACGAGTTCGAGATCGAGGGCGAGGGCGAGGGCC
GCCCCTACGAGGGCACCCAGACCGCCAAGCTGAAGGTGACCAAGGGCGGCCCCCTGCCCTTCGCCTGGGA
CATCCTGTCCCCTCAGTTCATGTACGGCTCCAAGGCCTACGTGAAGCACCCCGCCGACATCCCCGACTAC
TTGAAGCTGTCCTTCCCCGAGGGCTTCAAGTGGGAGCGCGTGATGAACTTCGAGGACGGCGGCGTGGTGA
CCGTGACCCAGGACTCCTCCCTGCAGGACGGCGAGTTCATCTACAAGGTGAAGCTGCGCGGCACCAACTT
CCCCTCCGACGGCCCCGTAATGCAGAAGAAGACCATGGGCTGGGAGGCCTCCTCCGAGCGGATGTACCCC
GAGGACGGCGCCCTGAAGGGCGAGATCAAGCAGAGGCTGAAGCTGAAGGACGGCGGCCACTACGACGCCG
AGGTCAAGACCACCTACAAGGCCAAGAAGCCCGTGCAGCTGCCCGGCGCCTACAACGTCAACATCAAGCT
GGACATCACCTCCCACAACGAGGACTACACCATCGTGGAACAGTACGAGCGCGCCGAGGGCCGCCACTCC
ACCGGCGGCATGGACGAGCTGTACAAGAAGCTGAACCCTCCTGATGAGAGTGGCCCCGGCTGCATGAGCT
GCAAGTGTGTGCTCTCCTGAGACCCAGCTTTCTTGTACAAAGTGGGGGATCCAGACATGATAAGATACAT
TGATGAGTTTGGACAAACCACAACTAGAATGCAGTGAAAAAAATGCTTTATTTGTGAAATTTGTGATGCT
ATTGCTTTATTTGTAACCATTATAAGCTGCAATAAACAAGTTAACAACAACAATTGCATTCATTTTATGT
TTCAGGTTCAGGGGGAGGTGTGGGAGGTTTTTTCCAACTTTATTATACATAGTTGATAATTCACTGGCCG
TCGTTTTACGGTACCATCGATGATGATCCAGACATGATAAGATACATTGATGAGTTTGGACAAACCACAA
CTAGAATGCAGTGAAAAAAATGCTTTATTTGTGAAATTTGTGATGCTATTGCTTTATTTGTAACCATTAT
AAGCTGCAATAAACAAGTTAACAACAACAATTGCATTCATTTTATGTTTCAGGTTCAGGGGGAGGTGTGG
GAGGTTTTTTAAAGCAAGTAAAACCTCTACAAATGTGGTATGGCTGATTATGATCCTCTAGATCAGATCT
GCGAAGATACGGCCACGGGTGCTCTTGATCCTGTGGCTGATTTTGGACTGTGCTGCTCGCAGCTGCTGAT
GAATCACATACTTCCTCCATTTTCTTCCACTGATTGACTGTTATAATTTCCCTAATTTCCAGGTCAAGGT
GCTGTGCATTGTGGTAATAGATGTGACATGACGTCACTTCCAAAGGACCAATGAACATGTCTGACCAATT
TCATATAATGTGAAAACGATTTTCATAGGCAGAATAAATAACATTTAAATTAAACTGGGCATCAGCGCAA
TTCAATTGGTTTGGTAATAGCAAGGGAAAATAGAATGAAGTGATCTCCAAAAAATAAGTACTTTTTGACT
GTAAATAAAATTGTAAGGAGTAAAAAGTACTTTTTTTTCTAAAAAAATGTAATTAAGTAAAAGTAAAAGT
ATTGATTTTTAATTGTACTCAAGTAAAGTAAAAATCCCCAAAAATAATACTTAAGTACAGTAATCAAGTA
AAATTACTCAAGTACTTTACACCTCTGGTTCTTGACCCCCTACCTTCAGCAAGCCCAGCAGATCCACTAG
TTCTAGAGCGGCCGCCACCGCGGTGGAGCTCCAGCTTTTGTTCCCTTTAGTGAGGGTTAATTGCGCGCTT
GGCGTAATCATGGTCATAGCTGTTTCCTGTGTGAAATTGTTATCCGCTCACAATTCCACACAACATACGA
GCCGGAAGCATAAAGTGTAAAGCCTGGGGTGCCTAATGAGTGAGCTAACTCACATTAATTGCGTTGCGCT
CACTGCCCGCTTTCCAGTCGGGAAACCTGTCGTGCCAGCTGCATTAATGAATCGGCCAACGCGCGGGGAG
AGGCGGTTTGCGTATTGGGCGCTCTTCCGCTTCCTCGCTCACTGACTCGCTGCGCTCGGTCGTTCGGCTG
CGGCGAGCGGTATCAGCTCACTCAAAGGCGGTAATACGGTTATCCACAGAATCAGGGGATAACGCAGGAA
AGAACATGTGAGCAAAAGGCCAGCAAAAGGCCAGGAACCGTAAAAAGGCCGCGTTGCTGGCGTTTTTCCA
TAGGCTCCGCCCCCCTGACGAGCATCACAAAAATCGACGCTCAAGTCAGAGGTGGCGAAACCCGACAGGA
CTATAAAGATACCAGGCGTTTCCCCCTGGAAGCTCCCTCGTGCGCTCTCCTGTTCCGACCCTGCCGCTTA
CCGGATACCTGTCCGCCTTTCTCCCTTCGGGAAGCGTGGCGCTTTCTCATAGCTCACGCTGTAGGTATCT
CAGTTCGGTGTAGGTCGTTCGCTCCAAGCTGGGCTGTGTGCACGAACCCCCCGTTCAGCCCGACCGCTGC
GCCTTATCCGGTAACTATCGTCTTGAGTCCAACCCGGTAAGACACGACTTATCGCCACTGGCAGCAGCCA
CTGGTAACAGGATTAGCAGAGCGAGGTATGTAGGCGGTGCTACAGAGTTCTTGAAGTGGTGGCCTAACTA
CGGCTACACTAGAAGAACAGTATTTGGTATCTGCGCTCTGCTGAAGCCAGTTACCTTCGGAAAAAGAGTT
GGTAGCTCTTGATCCGGCAAACAAACCACCGCTGGTAGCGGTGGTTTTTTTGTTTGCAAGCAGCAGATTA
CGCGCAGAAAAAAAGGATCTCAAGAAGATCCTTTGATCTTTTCTACGGGGTCTGACGCTCAGTGGAACGA
AAACTCACGTTAAGGCATTTTGGTCATGAGATTATCAAAAAGGATCTTCACCTAGATCCTTTTAAATTAA
AAATGAAGTTTTAAATCAATCTAAAGTATATATGAGTAAACTTGGTCTGACAGTTACCAATGCTTAATCA
GTGAGGCACCTATCTCAGCGATCTGTCTATTTCGTTCATCCATAGTTGCCTGACTCCCCGTCGTGTAGAT
AACTACGATACGGGAGGGCTTACCATCTGGCCCCAGTGCTGCAATGATACCGCGAGACCCACGCTCACCG
GCTCCAGATTTATCAGCAATAAACCAGCCAGCCGGAAGGGCCGAGCGCAGAAGTGGTCCTGCAACTTTAT
CCGCCTCCATCCAGTCTATTAATTGTTGCCGGGAAGCTAGAGTAAGTAGTTCGCCAGTTAATAGTTTGCG
CAACGTTGTTGCCATTGCTACAGGCATCGTGGTGTCACGCTCGTCGTTTGGTATGGCTTCATTCAGCTCC
GGTTCCCAACGATCAAGGCGAGTTACATGATCCCCCATGTTGTGCAAAAAAGCGGTTAGCTCCTTCGGTC
CTCCGATCGTTGTCAGAAGTAAGTTGGCCGCAGTGTTATCACTCATGGTTATGGCAGCACTGCATAATTC
TCTTACTGTCATGCCATCCGTAAGATGCTTTTCTGTGACTGGTGAGTACTCAACCAAGTCATTCTGAGAA
TAGTGTATGCGGCGACCGAGTTGCTCTTGCCCGGCGTCAATACGGGATAATACCGCGCCACATAGCAGAA
CTTTAAAAGTGCTCATCATTGGAAAACGTTCTTCGGGGCGAAAACTCTCAAGGATCTTACCGCTGTTGAG
ATCCAGTTCGATGTAACCCACTCGTGCACCCAACTGATCTTCAGCATCTTTTACTTTCACCAGCGTTTCT
GGGTGAGCAAAAACAGGAAGGCAAAATGCCGCAAAAAAGGGAATAAGGGCGACACGGAAATGTTGAATAC
TCATACTCTTCCTTTTTCAATATTATTGAAGCATTTATCAGGGTTATTGTCTCATGAGCGGATACATATT
TGAATGTATTTAGAAAAATAAACAAATAGGGGTTCCGCG
